Addgene plasmid #164912: pNTI732 pRPR1(TetO)-HTS1-sgRNA
Purpose: For yeast genomic integration of sgRNA against HTS1
Depositing lab: Nicholas Ingolia. Depositing organization: University of California, Berkeley. Publication: CiBER-seq dissects genetic networks by quantitative CRISPRi profiling of expression phenotypes. Muller R, Meacham ZA, Ferguson L, Ingolia NT. Science. 2020 Dec 11;370(6522). pii: 370/6522/eabb9662. doi: 10.1126/science.abb9662. PubMed 33303588.
Backbone
  Vector backbone: pCfB2189
  Backbone size w/o insert (bp): 6989
  Total vector size (bp): 7699
  Vector type: Yeast Expression, CRISPR
  Selectable markers: LEU2
Growth in bacteria
  Bacterial resistance: Ampicillin, 100 μg/mL
  Growth temperature: 30°C
  Growth strain: NEB Stable
  Copy number: Unknown
Gene/Insert
  Gene/Insert name: pRPR1(TetO)-HTS1-sgRNA
  gRNA/shRNA sequence: CTATTCTAAAGTAACACATT
  Promoter: RPR1
  Cloning method: Gibson Cloning
  Sequencing primers: 5′ tccgctctaaccgaaaaggaagg
Terms and licenses: Academic/Nonprofit Terms; Industry Terms: Not Available to Industry
How to cite: pNTI732 pRPR1(TetO)-HTS1-sgRNA was a gift from Nicholas Ingolia (Addgene plasmid # 164912 ; http://n2t.net/addgene:164912 ; RRID:Addgene_164912)
