[The description below was written by a language model from this plasmid's Addgene catalogue record and pLannotate feature annotations shown in this document.]
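Description:
pNTI732 pRPR1(TetO)-HTS1-sgRNA is a yeast integrating CRISPR vector built on the pCfB2189 backbone and intended to place a single guide RNA directed against HTS1 into the Saccharomyces cerevisiae genome. It is maintained in E. coli through a high-copy ColE1/pUC-type origin and an ampicillin resistance gene. No yeast replication origin is annotated, which fits its stated use for genomic integration rather than episomal maintenance. Selection in yeast relies on a LEU2 marker. This marker is flanked by two loxP sites, an arrangement that would allow Cre-mediated removal of the marker after integration. The record does not name the chromosomal target locus or annotate the homology arms. The remaining small hits (lacZα, KanR, rrnB terminator and 5S rRNA fragments, minimal FRT sites, an RLP7 fragment next to LEU2) appear to be backbone remnants or marker-flanking sequence rather than functional payload.

The payload is a compact RNA polymerase III cassette. The RPR1 promoter, taken from the yeast RNase P RNA gene, drives the HTS1-targeting spacer fused to the Streptococcus pyogenes Cas9 guide scaffold, and transcription ends at the RPR1 terminator. The "TetO" in the construct name indicates that the promoter carries a tet operator, which would make guide expression controllable by a Tet repressor, although the operator is not annotated separately in the feature table. CYC1 and ADH1 terminators from the backbone sit on either side of the insertion region. No Cas9 or dCas9 gene is present, so the effector protein must be supplied separately. The associated publication describes quantitative CRISPRi profiling of expression phenotypes in yeast, so this plasmid most likely serves to knock down HTS1 individually in that setting.
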