Features (pLannotate 1.2.2; 21 found; start..end, strand, type, name):
     19..208     +  terminator     CYC1 terminator: S. cerevisiae CYC1; transcription terminator for CYC1
    272..678     +  promoter       RPR1 promoter: RPR1; promoter for the S. cerevisiae RNase P RNA gene
    699..774     +  misc_RNA       gRNA scaffold: guide RNA scaffold for the Streptococcus pyogenes CRISPR/Cas9 system
    787..849     +  terminator     RPR1 terminator: transcription terminator for the S. cerevisiae RNase P RNA gene
    966..999     -  protein_bind   loxP: Cre-mediated recombination occurs in the 8-bp core sequence (GCATACAT). Cre recombinase
   1156..2235    -  CDS            LEU2: LEU3_YEAST - Experimental evidence at protein level: Swiss-Prot protein existence level 1. Catalyzes the oxidation of 3-carboxy-2-hydroxy-4- methylpentanoate (3-isopropylmalate) to 3-carboxy-4-methyl-2- oxopentanoate. The product decarboxylates to 4-methyl-2 oxopentanoate. From Saccharomyces cerevisiae (strain ATCC 204508 / S288c) (Baker's yeast).
   2754..3305    -  CDS            RLP7 (fragment): RLP7_YEAST - Also known as RPL7. Experimental evidence at protein level: Swiss-Prot protein existence level 1. Involved in the biogenesis of the 60S ribosomal subunit. May act as a specificity factor that binds precursor rRNAs and tethers the enzymes that carry out the early 5' to 3' exonucleolytic reactions that generate the mature rRNAs. From Saccharomyces cerevisiae (strain ATCC 204508 / S288c) (Baker's yeast).
   3288..3321    -  protein_bind   loxP: Cre-mediated recombination occurs in the 8-bp core sequence (GCATACAT). Cre recombinase
   3365..3383    -  promoter       T7 promoter: promoter for bacteriophage T7 RNA polymerase
   3391..3442    +  CDS            lacZα (fragment): LacZα fragment of β-galactosidase; lacZ fragment
   4072..4105    -  protein_bind   FRT (minimal): supports FLP-mediated excision but not integration (Turan and Bode, 2011) FLP recombinase from the Saccharomyces cerevisiae 2μ plasmid
   4575..4594    +  CDS            lacZα (fragment): LacZα fragment of β-galactosidase; lacZ fragment
   4619..4636    -  terminator     rrnB T2 terminator (fragment): transcription terminator T2 from the E. coli rrnB gene
   4861..5449    -  rep_origin     ori: high-copy-number ColE1/pMB1/pBR322/pUC origin of replication
   5571..6431    -  CDS            AmpR: β-lactamase; bla; confers resistance to ampicillin, carbenicillin, and related antibiotics
   6434..6530    -  promoter       AmpR promoter (fragment): bla
   6560..6584    -  CDS            KanR (fragment): aminoglycoside phosphotransferase; aph(3')-Ia; confers resistance to kanamycin
   6613..6728    +  ncRNA          5S rRNA: Accession: RF00001 - 5S ribosomal RNA
   6732..6772    +  terminator     rrnB T1 terminator (fragment): transcription terminator T1 from the E. coli rrnB gene
   6816..6849    +  protein_bind   FRT (minimal): supports FLP-mediated excision but not integration (Turan and Bode, 2011) FLP recombinase from the Saccharomyces cerevisiae 2μ plasmid
   7500..7665    -  terminator     ADH1 terminator: S. cerevisiae ADH1; transcription terminator for the S. cerevisiae alcohol dehydrogenase 1 (ADH1) gene
>Addgene plasmid #164912 | pNTI732 pRPR1(TetO)-HTS1-sgRNA | addgene full sequence | sequence record 324991 | Addgene NGS Result
GTGCGATCGCGTGCATTCATCCGCTCTAACCGAAAAGGAAGGAGTTAGACAACCTGAAGTCTAGGTCCCT
ATTTATTTTTTTATAGTTATGTTAGTATTAAGAACGTTATTTATATTTCAAATTTTTCTTTTTTTTCTGT
ACAGACGCGTGTACGCATGTAACATTATACTGAAAACCTTGCTTGAGAAGGTTTTGGGACGCTCGAAGAT
CGCGTCAGCTGAAGGTATACCATGACTGATTACGTACATGAGATCCAGTCACTCGGGATCCGATCTGCCA
ATTGAACATAACATGGTAGTTACATATACTAGTAATATGGTTCGGCACACATTAAAAGTATAAAAACTAT
CTGAATTACGAATTACATATATTGGTCATAAAAATCAATCAATCATCGTGTGTTTTATATGTCTCTTATC
TAAGTATAAGAATATCCATAGTTAATATTCACTTACGCTACCTTTTAACCTGTAATCATTGTCAACAGGA
TATGTTAACGACCCACATTGATAAACGCTAGTATTTCTTTTTCCTCTTCTTATTGGCCGGCTGTCTCTAT
ACTCCCCTATAGTCTGTTTCTTTTCGTTTCGATTGTCCCTATCAGTGATAGAGATGGCGCACATGGTACG
CTGTGGTGCTCGCGGCTGGGAACGAAACTCTGGGAGCTGCGATTGGCACTATTCTAAAGTAACACATTGT
TTTAGAGCTAGAAATAGCAAGTTAAAATAAGGCTAGTCCGTTATCAACTTGAAAAAGTGGCACCGAGTCG
GTGCTTTTTTCTCGAGCCATATCCAACTTCCAATTTAATCTTTCTTTTTTAATTTTCACTTATTTGCGAT
ACAGAAAGAAAAAAGCGATAGTAACTATTGAATTTTGTTTGGATTTGGTTAGATTAGATATGGTTTCTCT
TTATATTTACATGCTAAAAATGGGCTTCGTACGCTGCAGGTCGACAACCCTTAATATAACTTCGTATAAT
GTATGCTATACGAAGTTATTAGGTCTAGAGATCCGCAGGCTAACCGGAACCTGTATTATTTAGTTTATGC
TACGTTAAATAAAGACCTTTCGTTCACATAACTGAATGTGTAATGGCCTTGAGATTTCAAGCATACCAAG
TTGGTGGAGACGGGGTCGTTACAAAAGACTCTTTAAGCCAAGATTTCCTTGACAGCCTTGGCGATAGCAT
CGCCAACCTCAGTGGTAGAGTTAGAACCACCAAGGTCACCGGTTCTGACACCTGCATCCAAGACATTTCT
AACAGCTTCTTCAAGAGCCCTACCTTCTTCAACCAAATCCAAGGATAACTTCAACATCATAGCTGCAGAT
AAGATGGTAGCAATTGGGTTAACCTTGTTTGCTGGTAAATCTGGGGCAGAACCATGACATGGTTCGTACA
AACCGAATGCCTTGTTAGTGTCAGGTAGGGAAGCTAGAGATGCAGAAGGTAATAAACCCAAAGAACCTGG
AATAACAGAGGCTTCATCGGAGATAATATCACCAAACATGTTGTTGGTAATAACAACACCGTTTAGCTTA
GTTGGTGATTTAACCAAAATCATAGCAGCAGAGTCGATCAATTGGTGCTGAACAGTTAATTGTGGGAACT
CAGTCTTGATGGTTTCTTCAACAGTCTTTCTCCACAATCTGGAAGAGGCAAGCACGTTAGCCTTGTCAAG
TGACCAGATTGGTAATGGTGGGTTTTGTTGCAATGCCAAGAAAGCAGCCATTCTTGTAATTCTTTGAACT
TCAGGAACACTGTATTTCTCAGAGTCCCAAGCAACTCCGTCACCTTCATCTTCTTTTCTTTCACCAAAGT
AGATACCACCAACCAATTCTCTAACGACGACGAAATCGGTACCCTTTGCATATTCAGGCTTCAAAGGAGA
AAGATCTAGTAAAGAATCAGAAGCAAAGTTACATGGTCTTAAGTTGGCGTATAGACCCAATTCCTTTCTG
ATCTTCAATAGACCTTGTTCTGGTCTAACTGCGCCCGTACCCCATTTTGGACCACCAACAGCACCTAGTA
AGACAGCATCGGCTTTCTTAGAGGCTTCTAGAGCTTCATCTGGTAAAGGAGTGCCAGTGGCATCGATGGC
AGCACCCCCGATCAAGTGATGTTGGAAATTGAACTTAATTTCTGGACGGACTTCAGCAATGGCATTCAAG
ACCTTAATAGCTTCGTCAGTAACTTCTTTACCGACGTGATCACCCGGTAGGACAACGATATTCTTAGACA
TGGTATAATCTGTGTAGTGTGGGATACTTTTTACTTCTTCAAATAGGTATCAACAATAAAAATAAATCGA
AGCAAATGTAGGAATGCGTTAAAGCAGATGTACTTACTTAGAGTACATAGATATATTTATATAATTCAAT
ATATAAAAGTATATGAAGCATCTGATGTTGAACCTGTCATGACTCTAAACTGGAATGGGTAGTTATGCTT
CTGAAGGTTTTCCGTTAGAAAATGAGTGCAGGGATCAGGCCCGGAACCGGTTTTAGCCTGAAAGGAAAAG
AAAAAAATGCGGTGATTACTAGCACGTGACTGCGCTGAATTGGAATCCACCACAAGTACAGCGAATGGCA
AGAGGGAAGGGGAATATATTGTGCCTGGCGGTAGTCTGCTATATCAAATGTTAAACATAACTAAATGCAG
TAGTGAATAGAGTAATGTATTTCTACATATGTGGGTAGGGCCAATGGGAGCCCGATGTCTATTGTACAGA
TATTTTCCTTTTATAGTTAATCAATTCAACTTGGAAATCATTGAGTCGATATCTACTTGGATAACTGGAG
CCGTGGCAGCGTTTGAAATTTGACGAGTCTCCTTGTTTTGTTCGCGCATTTTCAGTTTATTCAAACGGGA
GATGGCACCGAATCCACTGACTTCTCTGTTCAATTTGAATGGTAATAGGAAGAAAGTACATTTCGAGAAA
TTTTCGCCCAACGTCGAAATCTCATGGATGATATCCTCGATACAAATGACACCTTCATCACCTAATTTCT
CTTCAACGATATTGTTGTCATTCAAGATTATCTCTTTTGGTTCTTTATCTTCTGGCCTTTGCCACATTAT
TCTAGATCTCTTTTGGATTAAAGAACGGATAGATGCAAGTGAAGGTTGTCCGATAACAATATATGGTGAT
ACAAGTTTCAACAATGGGTACACGTCCTTGGTAAGTTTGATGAAAACACCAGTGTTCAACTCAACAAGTC
TCAAAAGAGATAACACTTTGTAAGCCTTTGCTGGGATCTTCACAGCGAGCTCTCGAGAACCCTTAATATA
ACTTCGTATAATGTATGCTATACGAAGTTATTAGGTGATATCAGATCCACTAGTGGCCTATGCACCCAAT
TCGCCCTATAGTGAGTCGTATTACGCGCGCTCACTGGCCGTCGTTTTACAACGTCGTGACTGGGAAAACC
CTGGCGTTACCCCTGCAGGACTAGTGCTGAGGCATTAATTGTGTCCGCGTTTCTAAGGCCACTTTTCAAT
GAAACGGATATTGATATGCTAGTAAAAGGACGAGCTCAAGAGCGAAAATATAAGTAAAGAATTCGAGTGC
ACTTGTCTCCATGCAGCAAGATTTCATATGAGTCTTTTTTATCTTTTTACTTTTTACATTACACGATATG
CACTTTATGAAAATTTAACGAGGTTGGAAGCCGGATAATCAACCAAAATCAGGCACGAAGGCACACTCGT
ATATGCATGTTGTTGAAACTCTGTTACGCTGAACTAACAATCACACATGTAGAGGTCACCGGGAAAAGTT
GCGACCCCATGGAAGGTCGATCTCTTCGTTTGGCTTTGCTTGGCTGGCGGCATTGCGCTTCTTCGCTTAT
ACCCGTCTCTTGACGCTCGAGCTCGTTCATTGAGATACCTTTATTCTTGCACATTTTCTGGCTTTTTTCG
CTACTCGGGTACATGTAATCATGCACACAGAAGGTGCTGTAGGGTGAAAGTTCCTTTGTGCTGTCGTTTG
TTTTTAATGCCAAACTTTCCGGTGATCAATAACCACCTCATTAAGACCTCAGCGCGGCCGCAAATTTAAA
TAAAATGAAGTGAAGTTCCTATACTTTCTAGAGAATAGGAACTTCTATAGTGAGTCGAATAAGGGCGACA
CAAAATTTATTCTAAATGCATAATAAATACTGATAACATCTTATAGTTTGTATTATATTTTGTATTATCG
TTGACATGTATAATTTTGATATCAAAAACTGATTTTCCCTTTATTATTTTCGAGATTTATTTTCTTAATT
CTCTTTAACAAACTAGAAATATTGTATATACAAAAAATCATAAATAATAGATGAATAGTTTAATTATAGG
TGTTCATCAATCGAAAAAGCAACGTATCTTATTTAAAGTGCGTTGCTTTTTTCTCATTTATAAGGTTAAA
TAATTCTCATATATCAAGCAAAGTGACAGGCGCCCTTAAATATTCTGACAAATGCTCTTTCCCTAAACTC
CCCCCATAAAAAAACCCGCCGAAGCGGGTTTTTACGTTATTTGCGGATTAACGATTACTCGTTATCAGAA
CCGCCCAGGGGGCCCGAGCTTAAGACTGGCCGTCGTTTTACAACACAGAAAGAGTTTGTAGAAACGCAAA
AAGGCCATCCGTCAGGGGCCTTCTGCTTAGTTTGATGCCTGGCAGTTCCCTACTCTCGCCTTCCGCTTCC
TCGCTCACTGACTCGCTGCGCTCGGTCGTTCGGCTGCGGCGAGCGGTATCAGCTCACTCAAAGGCGGTAA
TACGGTTATCCACAGAATCAGGGGATAACGCAGGAAAGAACATGTGAGCAAAAGGCCAGCAAAAGGCCAG
GAACCGTAAAAAGGCCGCGTTGCTGGCGTTTTTCCATAGGCTCCGCCCCCCTGACGAGCATCACAAAAAT
CGACGCTCAAGTCAGAGGTGGCGAAACCCGACAGGACTATAAAGATACCAGGCGTTTCCCCCTGGAAGCT
CCCTCGTGCGCTCTCCTGTTCCGACCCTGCCGCTTACCGGATACCTGTCCGCCTTTCTCCCTTCGGGAAG
CGTGGCGCTTTCTCATAGCTCACGCTGTAGGTATCTCAGTTCGGTGTAGGTCGTTCGCTCCAAGCTGGGC
TGTGTGCACGAACCCCCCGTTCAGCCCGACCGCTGCGCCTTATCCGGTAACTATCGTCTTGAGTCCAACC
CGGTAAGACACGACTTATCGCCACTGGCAGCAGCCACTGGTAACAGGATTAGCAGAGCGAGGTATGTAGG
CGGTGCTACAGAGTTCTTGAAGTGGTGGGCTAACTACGGCTACACTAGAAGAACAGTATTTGGTATCTGC
GCTCTGCTGAAGCCAGTTACCTTCGGAAAAAGAGTTGGTAGCTCTTGATCCGGCAAACAAACCACCGCTG
GTAGCGGTGGTTTTTTTGTTTGCAAGCAGCAGATTACGCGCAGAAAAAAAGGATCTCAAGAAGATCCTTT
GATCTTTTCTACGGGGTCTGACGCTCAGTGGAACGACGCGCGCGTAACTCACGTTAAGGGATTTTGGTCA
TGAGCTTGCGCCGTCCCGTCAAGTCAGCGTAATGCTCTGCTTACCAATGCTTAATCAGTGAGGCACCTAT
CTCAGCGATCTGTCTATTTCGTTCATCCATAGTTGCCTGACTCCCCGTCGTGTAGATAACTACGATACGG
GAGGGCTTACCATCTGGCCCCAGCGCTGCGATGATACCGCGAGAACCACGCTCACCGGCTCCGGATTTAT
CAGCAATAAACCAGCCAGCCGGAAGGGCCGAGCGCAGAAGTGGTCCTGCAACTTTATCCGCCTCCATCCA
GTCTATTAATTGTTGCCGGGAAGCTAGAGTAAGTAGTTCGCCAGTTAATAGTTTGCGCAACGTTGTTGCC
ATCGCTACAGGCATCGTGGTGTCACGCTCGTCGTTTGGTATGGCTTCATTCAGCTCCGGTTCCCAACGAT
CAAGGCGAGTTACATGATCCCCCATGTTGTGCAAAAAAGCGGTTAGCTCCTTCGGTCCTCCGATCGTTGT
CAGAAGTAAGTTGGCCGCAGTGTTATCACTCATGGTTATGGCAGCACTGCATAATTCTCTTACTGTCATG
CCATCCGTAAGATGCTTTTCTGTGACTGGTGAGTACTCAACCAAGTCATTCTGAGAATAGTGTATGCGGC
GACCGAGTTGCTCTTGCCCGGCGTCAATACGGGATAATACCGCGCCACATAGCAGAACTTTAAAAGTGCT
CATCATTGGAAAACGTTCTTCGGGGCGAAAACTCTCAAGGATCTTACCGCTGTTGAGATCCAGTTCGATG
TAACCCACTCGTGCACCCAACTGATCTTCAGCATCTTTTACTTTCACCAGCGTTTCTGGGTGAGCAAAAA
CAGGAAGGCAAAATGCCGCAAAAAAGGGAATAAGGGCGACACGGAAATGTTGAATACTCATATTCTTCCT
TTTTCAATATTATTGAAGCATTTATCAGGGTTATTGTCTCATGAGCGGATACATATTTGAATGTATTTAG
AAAAATAAACAAATAGGGGTCAGTGTTACAACCAATTAACCAATTCTGAACATTATCGCGAGCCCATTTA
TACCTGAATATGGCTCATAACACCCCTTGTTTGCCTGGCGGCAGTAGCGCGGTGGTCCCACCTGACCCCA
TGCCGAACTCAGAAGTGAAACGCCGTAGCGCCGATGGTAGTGTGGGGACTCCCCATGCGAGAGTAGGGAA
CTGCCAGGCATCAAATAAAACGAAAGGCTCAGTCGAAAGACTGGGCCTTTCGCCCGGGCTAATTATGGGG
TGTCGCCCTTATTCGACTCTATAGTGAAGTTCCTATTCTCTAGAAAGTATAGGAACTTCTGAAGTGGGGA
TTTAAATGCGGCCGCGCTGAGGGTTTAATCGAGATCTTTGTGTTCGGTTACCCGGCTCAGATCCTAACTT
CTTCTTTTGGTATGTTTATTCGTATAAGTTACTGTTGTCCACAGGCAATACTCTGCAGAAAATTAAAACG
GCATTAATGCTAGGACAACCAGAATTGTTACTACTGTATGTGCGATAGTTGATAACTGCAACATTATGCC
CGGTATATTCTCAAAAAACCCTATTACTGCATACGAAGAAATCGCAAGAGAAATCTTTCGGTTTGGAAAA
GCTCACTGTGAGGTTCCTTGGAGCCAATAGTAATACAGCACAATCCAAGGAAAAATCTGGCCTATATGCA
AGGAAGGAGAGATAGTCAAAAGCATTCTTTCCCCTAGAAGTTGGTGCATATATGGCATCGTTAAAACATA
TTACCCCCAAAATTTCTTCTCTAAACGATGTGCTTGGCCTTTGTTTTGGTTTTTGATGTCGGTCGTTTGA
GGCCCCTTGCGGAAAATCGAGATCGCCGAATGGCACGCGAGGGAAGGGAAATAAGGTTTAAAGGCACTGA
AACAATAGGCAAGAAGTAGGCGAGAGCCGACATACGAGACTATTAAGTCCTCAGCGAGCTCGCATGGAAT
GCGTGCGATGAGCGACCTCATGCTATACCTGAGAAAGCAACCTGACCTACAGGAAAGAGTTACTCAAGAA
TAAGAATTTTCGTTTTAAAACCTAAGAGTCACTTTAAAATTTGTATACACTTATTTTTTTTATAACTTAT
TTAATAATAAAAATCATAAATCATAAGAAATTCGCTTATTTAGAAGTGTCAACAACGTATCTACCAACGG
AATGC
